Addgene plasmid #160611: pDGB3 alpha1 P35S:LbCas12a:T35S (GB1441)
Purpose: Transcriptional unit for the expression of the LbCas12a in plant systems driven by the CaMV35s promoter.
Depositing lab: Diego Orzaez. Depositing organization: Agencia Estatal Consejo Superior de Investigaciones Científicas, M.P. Publication: Assessment of Cas12a-mediated gene editing efficiency in plants. Bernabe-Orts JM, Casas-Rodrigo I, Minguet EG, Landolfi V, Garcia-Carpintero V, Gianoglio S, Vazquez-Vilar M, Granell A, Orzaez D. Plant Biotechnol J. 2019 Apr 5. doi: 10.1111/pbi.13113. PubMed 30950179.
Backbone
  Vector backbone: pDGB3_alpha1
  Backbone manufacturer: self-made; derived from pCambia1302 generated at the Cambia Institute
  Vector type: CRISPR, Synthetic Biology
Growth in bacteria
  Bacterial resistance: Kanamycin, 50 μg/mL
  Growth temperature: 37°C
  Growth strain: DH5alpha
  Copy number: High Copy
Gene/Insert
  Gene/Insert name: P35s:LbCas12a:T35s
  Species: Lachnospiraceae
  Insert size (bp): 5001
  Mutation: BsaI and BsmBI sites removed
  Promoter: P35S
  Cloning method: Restriction Enzyme; 5′ cloning site BsaI (destroyed during cloning); 3′ cloning site BsaI (destroyed during cloning)
  Sequencing primers: 5′ GGTGGCAGGATATATTGTGG
Terms and licenses: Academic/Nonprofit Terms; Industry Terms: Not Available to Industry
Depositor comments: Compatible with GoldenBraid; insert can be released with BsmBI
How to cite: pDGB3 alpha1 P35S:LbCas12a:T35S (GB1441) was a gift from Diego Orzaez (Addgene plasmid # 160611 ; http://n2t.net/addgene:160611 ; RRID:Addgene_160611)
