[The description below was written by a language model from this plasmid's Addgene catalogue record and pLannotate feature annotations shown in this document.]
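Description:
pDGB3 alpha1 P35S:LbCas12a:T35S (GB1441) is a GoldenBraid-compatible plant binary vector carrying a complete transcriptional unit for expressing the LbCas12a (LbCpf1) nuclease in plants. The backbone, pDGB3_alpha1, is a self-made derivative of pCambia1302. It combines a high-copy ColE1/pUC-type origin with the pBR322 bom region for propagation in E. coli, and the pVS1 replication module (oriV, RepA and the StaA stability protein), which supports maintenance in Agrobacterium. A bacterial KanR gene (aph(3')-Ia) provides kanamycin selection. This marker lies outside the T-DNA, and no plant selectable marker is annotated between the nopaline-type left and right border repeats.

The roughly 5 kb insert sits between the borders. It consists of the strong constitutive CaMV 35S promoter, a fragment of the TMV Ω translational enhancer leader, the Cas12a coding sequence from Lachnospiraceae bacterium ND2006 fused at its C-terminus to a bipartite nucleoplasmin nuclear localization signal, and the CaMV 35S polyadenylation signal. Internal BsaI and BsmBI sites were removed from the insert to domesticate it for Type IIS assembly. The unit was assembled through BsaI sites that were destroyed in the process, and it can be released with BsmBI for combination with other GoldenBraid modules, for example in higher-order multigene constructs. No crRNA expression cassette is annotated, so guide RNA would have to be supplied from another unit.

The record describes the plasmid as a tool for Cas12a expression in plant systems, and it is associated with work assessing Cas12a-mediated gene editing efficiency in plants. The depositor and sequencing-derived records differ by only a few nucleotides in length and show the same feature layout.
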