Features (pLannotate 1.2.2; 16 found; start..end, strand, type, name):
    616..960     +  promoter       CaMV 35S promoter: strong constitutive promoter from cauliflower mosaic virus
    913..959     +  promoter       minimal CaMV 35S promoter: minimal 35S promoter from cauliflower mosaic virus
    991..1016    +  misc_feature   TMV Ω (fragment): translational enhancer from the tobacco mosaic virus 5'-leader sequence (Gallie et al., 1988)
   1033..4716    +  CDS            LbCpf1: CRISPR-associated protein from Lachnospiraceae bacterium ND2006 (Zetsche et al., 2015)
   4717..4764    +  CDS            nucleoplasmin NLS: bipartite nuclear localization signal from nucleoplasmin
   4833..4992    +  polyA_signal   CaMV poly(A) signal (fragment): cauliflower mosaic virus polyadenylation signal
   5018..5042    +  misc_feature   RB T-DNA repeat: right border repeat from nopaline C58 T-DNA
   5382..5783    +  CDS            Y4CG_SINFN (fragment): Protein inferred from homology: Swiss-Prot protein existence level 3. From Sinorhizobium fredii (strain NBRC 101917 / NGR234).
   6343..6972    +  CDS            pVS1 StaA: stability protein from the Pseudomonas plasmid pVS1 (Heeb et al., 2000)
   7405..8473    +  CDS            pVS1 RepA (fragment): replication protein from the Pseudomonas plasmid pVS1 (Heeb et al., 2000)
   8539..8733    +  rep_origin     pVS1 oriV: origin of replication for the Pseudomonas plasmid pVS1 (Heeb et al., 2000)
   8936..8975    +  CDS            rop (fragment): Rop protein, which maintains plasmids at low copy number; rop
   9077..9217    +  misc_feature   bom: basis of mobility region from pBR322
   9403..9991    -  rep_origin     ori: high-copy-number ColE1/pMB1/pBR322/pUC origin of replication
  10079..10894   -  CDS            KanR: aminoglycoside phosphotransferase; aph(3')-Ia; confers resistance to kanamycin in bacteria or G418 (Geneticin®) in eukaryotes
  11327..11351   +  misc_feature   LB T-DNA repeat: left border repeat from nopaline C58 T-DNA
>Addgene plasmid #160611 | pDGB3 alpha1 P35S:LbCas12a:T35S (GB1441) | depositor full sequence | sequence record 310972 | Full Sequence
GGAGACTAGAGCCAAGCTGATCTCCTTTGCCCCGGAGATCACCATGGACGACTTTCTCTATCTCTACGAT
CTAGGAAGAAAGTTCGACGGAGAAGGTGACGATACCATGTTCACCACCGATAATGAGAAGATTAGCCTCT
TCAATTTCAGAAAGAATGCTGACCCACAGATGGTTAGAGAGGCCTACGCGGCAGGTCTGATCAAGACGAT
CTACCCGAGTAATAATCTCCAGGAGATCAAATACCTTCCCAAGAAGGTTAAAGATGCAGTCAAAAGATTC
AGGACTAACTGCATCAAGAACACAGAGAAAGATATATTTCTCAAGATCAGAAGTACTATTCCAGTATGGA
CGATTCAAGGCTTGCTTCATAAACCAAGGCAAGTAATAGAGATTGGAGTCTCTAAGAAAGTAGTTCCTAC
TGAATCAAAGGCCATGGAGTCAAAAATTCAGATCGAGGATCTAACAGAACTCGCCGTGAAGACTGGCGAA
CAGTTCATACAGAGTCTTTTACGACTCAATGACAAGAAGAAAATCTTCGTCAACATGGTGGAGCACGACA
CTCTCGTCTACTCCAAGAATATCAAAGATACAGTCTCAGAAGACCAAAGGGCTATTGAGACTTTTCAACA
AAGGGTAATATCGGGAAACCTCCTCGGATTCCATTGCCCAGCTATCTGTCACTTCATCAAAAGGACAGTA
GAAAAGGAAGGTGGCACCTACAAATGCCATCATTGCGATAAAGGAAAGGCTATCGTTCAAGATGCCTCTG
CCGACAGTGGTCCCAAAGATGGACCCCCACCCACGAGGAGCATCGTGGAAAAAGAAGACGTTCCAACCAC
GTCTTCAAAGCAAGTGGATTGATGTGATATCTCCACTGACGTAAGGGATGACGCACAATCCCACTATCCT
TCGCAAGACCCTTCCTCTATATAAGGAAGTTCATTTCATTTGGAGAGGACTCCGGTATTTTTACAACAAT
ACCACAACAAAACAAACAACAAACAACATTACAATTTACTATTCTAGTCGAAATGAGCAAGCTGGAGAAG
TTTACAAACTGCTACTCCCTGTCTAAGACCCTGAGGTTCAAGGCCATCCCTGTGGGCAAGACCCAGGAGA
ACATCGACAATAAGCGGCTGCTGGTGGAGGACGAGAAGAGAGCCGAGGATTATAAGGGCGTGAAGAAGCT
GCTGGATCGCTACTATCTGTCTTTTATCAACGACGTGCTGCACAGCATCAAGCTGAAGAATCTGAACAAT
TACATCAGCCTGTTCCGGAAGAAAACCAGAACCGAGAAGGAGAATAAGGAGCTGGAGAACCTGGAGATCA
ATCTGCGGAAGGAGATCGCCAAGGCCTTCAAGGGCAACGAGGGCTACAAGTCCCTGTTTAAGAAGGATAT
CATCGAGACAATCCTGCCAGAGTTCCTGGACGATAAGGACGAGATCGCCCTGGTGAACAGCTTCAATGGC
TTTACCACAGCCTTCACCGGCTTCTTTGATAACAGAGAGAATATGTTTTCCGAGGAGGCCAAGAGCACAT
CCATCGCCTTCAGGTGTATCAACGAGAATCTGACCCGCTACATCTCTAATATGGACATCTTCGAGAAGGT
GGACGCCATCTTTGATAAGCACGAGGTGCAGGAGATCAAGGAGAAGATCCTGAACAGCGACTATGATGTG
GAGGATTTCTTTGAGGGCGAGTTCTTTAACTTTGTGCTGACACAGGAGGGCATCGACGTGTATAACGCCA
TCATCGGCGGCTTCGTGACCGAGAGCGGCGAGAAGATCAAGGGCCTGAACGAGTACATCAACCTGTATAA
TCAGAAAACCAAGCAGAAGCTGCCTAAGTTTAAGCCACTGTATAAGCAGGTGCTGAGCGATCGGGAGTCT
CTGAGCTTCTACGGCGAGGGCTATACATCCGATGAGGAGGTGCTGGAGGTGTTTAGAAACACCCTGAACA
AGAACAGCGAGATCTTCAGCTCCATCAAGAAGCTGGAGAAGCTGTTCAAGAATTTTGACGAGTACTCTAG
CGCCGGCATCTTTGTGAAGAACGGCCCCGCCATCAGCACAATCTCCAAGGATATCTTCGGCGAGTGGAAC
GTGATCCGGGACAAGTGGAATGCCGAGTATGACGATATCCACCTGAAGAAGAAGGCCGTGGTGACCGAGA
AGTACGAGGACGATCGGAGAAAGTCCTTCAAGAAGATCGGCTCCTTTTCTCTGGAGCAGCTGCAGGAGTA
CGCCGACGCCGATCTGTCTGTGGTGGAGAAGCTGAAGGAGATCATCATCCAGAAGGTGGATGAGATCTAC
AAGGTGTATGGCTCCTCTGAGAAGCTGTTCGACGCCGATTTTGTGCTGGAGAAGAGCCTGAAGAAGAACG
ACGCCGTGGTGGCCATCATGAAGGACCTGCTGGATTCTGTGAAGAGCTTCGAGAATTACATCAAGGCCTT
CTTTGGCGAGGGCAAGGAGACAAACAGGGACGAGTCCTTCTATGGCGATTTTGTGCTGGCCTACGACATC
CTGCTGAAGGTGGACCACATCTACGATGCCATCCGCAATTATGTGACCCAGAAGCCCTACTCTAAGGATA
AGTTCAAGCTGTATTTTCAGAACCCTCAGTTCATGGGCGGCTGGGACAAGGATAAGGAGACAGACTATCG
GGCCACCATCCTGAGATACGGCTCCAAGTACTATCTGGCCATCATGGATAAGAAGTACGCCAAGTGCCTG
CAGAAGATCGACAAGGACGATGTGAACGGCAATTACGAGAAGATCAACTATAAGCTGCTGCCCGGCCCTA
ATAAGATGCTGCCAAAGGTGTTCTTTTCTAAGAAGTGGATGGCCTACTATAACCCCAGCGAGGACATCCA
GAAGATCTACAAGAATGGCACATTCAAGAAGGGCGATATGTTTAACCTGAATGACTGTCACAAGCTGATC
GACTTCTTTAAGGATAGCATCTCCCGGTATCCAAAGTGGTCCAATGCCTACGATTTCAACTTTTCTGAGA
CAGAGAAGTATAAGGACATCGCCGGCTTTTACAGAGAGGTGGAGGAGCAGGGCTATAAGGTGAGCTTCGA
GTCTGCCAGCAAGAAGGAGGTGGATAAGCTGGTGGAGGAGGGCAAGCTGTATATGTTCCAGATCTATAAC
AAGGACTTTTCCGATAAGTCTCACGGCACACCCAATCTGCACACCATGTACTTCAAGCTGCTGTTTGACG
AGAACAATCACGGACAGATCAGGCTGAGCGGAGGAGCAGAGCTGTTCATGAGGCGCGCCTCCCTGAAGAA
GGAGGAGCTGGTGGTGCACCCAGCCAACTCCCCTATCGCCAACAAGAATCCAGATAATCCCAAGAAAACC
ACAACCCTGTCCTACGACGTGTATAAGGATAAGAGGTTTTCTGAGGACCAGTACGAGCTGCACATCCCAA
TCGCCATCAATAAGTGCCCCAAGAACATCTTCAAGATCAATACAGAGGTGCGCGTGCTGCTGAAGCACGA
CGATAACCCCTATGTGATCGGCATCGATAGGGGCGAGCGCAATCTGCTGTATATCGTGGTGGTGGACGGC
AAGGGCAACATCGTGGAGCAGTATTCCCTGAACGAGATCATCAACAACTTCAACGGCATCAGGATCAAGA
CAGATTACCACTCTCTGCTGGACAAGAAGGAGAAGGAGAGGTTCGAGGCCCGCCAGAACTGGACCTCCAT
CGAGAATATCAAGGAGCTGAAGGCCGGCTATATCTCTCAGGTGGTGCACAAGATCTGCGAGCTGGTGGAG
AAGTACGATGCCGTGATCGCCCTGGAGGACCTGAACTCTGGCTTTAAGAATAGCCGCGTGAAGGTGGAGA
AGCAGGTGTATCAGAAGTTCGAGAAGATGCTGATCGATAAGCTGAACTACATGGTGGACAAGAAGTCTAA
TCCTTGTGCAACAGGCGGCGCCCTGAAGGGCTATCAGATCACCAATAAGTTCGAGAGCTTTAAGTCCATG
TCTACCCAGAACGGCTTCATCTTTTACATCCCTGCCTGGCTGACATCCAAGATCGATCCATCTACCGGCT
TTGTGAACCTGCTGAAAACCAAGTATACCAGCATCGCCGATTCCAAGAAGTTCATCAGCTCCTTTGACAG
GATCATGTACGTGCCCGAGGAGGATCTGTTCGAGTTTGCCCTGGACTATAAGAACTTCTCTCGCACAGAC
GCCGATTACATCAAGAAGTGGAAGCTGTACTCCTACGGCAACCGGATCAGAATCTTCCGGAATCCTAAGA
AGAACAACGTGTTCGACTGGGAGGAGGTGTGCCTGACCAGCGCCTATAAGGAGCTGTTCAACAAGTACGG
CATCAATTATCAGCAGGGCGATATCAGAGCCCTGCTGTGCGAGCAGTCCGACAAGGCCTTCTACTCTAGC
TTTATGGCCCTGATGAGCCTGATGCTGCAGATGCGGAACAGCATCACAGGCCGCACCGACGTGGATTTTC
TGATCAGCCCTGTGAAGAACTCCGACGGCATCTTCTACGATAGCCGGAACTATGAGGCCCAGGAGAATGC
CATCCTGCCAAAGAACGCCGACGCCAATGGCGCCTATAACATCGCCAGAAAGGTGCTGTGGGCCATCGGC
CAGTTCAAGAAGGCCGAGGACGAGAAGCTGGATAAGGTGAAGATCGCCATCTCTAACAAGGAGTGGCTGG
AGTACGCCCAGACCAGCGTGAAGCACAAAAGGCCGGCGGCCACGAAAAAGGCCGGCCAGGCAAAAAAGAA
AAAGTAGGCTTCGGCCATGCTAGAGTCCGCAAAAATCACCAGTCTCTCTCTACAAATCTATCTCTCTCTA
TTTTTCTCCAGAATAATGTGTGAGTAGTTCCCAGATAAGGGAATTAGGGTTCTTATAGGGTTTCGCTCAT
GTGTTGAGCATATAAGAAACCCTTAGTATGTATTTGTATTTGTAAAATACTTCTATCAATAAAATTTCTA
ATTCCTAAAACCAAAATCCAGTGACCTCGCTGTCATGAGACGAATTCTGACAGGATATATTGGCGGGTAA
ACCTAAGAGAAAAGAGCGTTTATTAGAATAATCGGATATTTAAAAGGGCGTGAAAAGGTTTATCCGTTCG
TCCATTTGTATGTGCATGCCAACCACAGGGTTCCCCTCGGGATCAAAGTACTTTGATCCAACCCCTCCGC
TGCTATAGTGCAGTCGGCTTCTGACGTTCAGTGCAGCCGTCATCTGAAAACGACATGTCGCACAAGTCCT
AAGTTACGCGACAGGCTGCCGCCCTGCCCTTTTCCTGGCGTTTTCTTGTCGCGTGTTTTAGTCGCATAAA
GTAGAATACTTGCGACTAGAACCGGAGACATTACGCCATGAACAAGAGCGCCGCCGCTGGCCTGCTGGGC
TATGCCCGCGTCAGCACCGACGACCAGGACTTGACCAACCAACGGGCCGAACTGCACGCGGCCGGCTGCA
CCAAGCTGTTTTCCGAGAAGATCACCGGCACCAGGCGCGACCGCCCGGAGCTGGCCAGGATGCTTGACCA
CCTACGCCCTGGCGACGTTGTGACAGTGACCAGGCTAGACCGCCTGGCCCGCAGCACCCGCGACCTACTG
GACATTGCCGAGCGCATCCAGGAGGCCGGCGCGGGCCTGCGTAGCCTGGCAGAGCCGTGGGCCGACACCA
CCACGCCGGCCGGCCGCATGGTGTTGACCGTGTTCGCCGGCATTGCCGAGTTCGAGCGTTCCCTAATCAT
CGACCGCACCCGGAGCGGGCGCGAGGCCGCCAAGGCCCGAGGCGTGAAGTTTGGCCCCCGCCCTACCCTC
ACCCCGGCACAGATCGCGCACGCCCGCGAGCTGATCGACCAGGAAGGCCGCACCGTGAAAGAGGCGGCTG
CACTGCTTGGCGTGCATCGCTCGACCCTGTACCGCGCACTTGAGCGCAGCGAGGAAGTGACGCCCACCGA
GGCCAGGCGGCGCGGTGCCTTCCGTGAGGACGCATTGACCGAGGCCGACGCCCTGGCGGCCGCCGAGAAT
GAACGCCAAGAGGAACAAGCATGAAACCGCACCAGGACGGCCAGGACGAACCGTTTTTCATTACCGAAGA
GATCGAGGCGGAGATGATCGCGGCCGGGTACGTGTTCGAGCCGCCCGCGCACCTCTCAACCGTGCGGCTG
CATGAAATCCTGGCCGGTTTGTCTGATGCCAAGCTGGCGGCCTGGCCGGCCAGCTTGGCCGCTGAAGAAA
CCGAGCGCCGCCGTCTAAAAAGGTGATGTGTATTTGAGTAAAACAGCTTGCGTCATGCGGTCGCTGCGTA
TATGATCCGATGAGTAAATAAACAAATACGCAAGGGGAACGCATGAAGGTTATCGCTGTACTTAACCAGA
AAGGCGGGTCAGGCAAGACGACCATCGGAACCCATCTAGCCCGCGCCCTGCAACTCGCCGGGGCCGATGT
TCTGTTAGTCGATTCCGATCCCCAGGGCAGTGCCCGCGATTGGGCGGCCGTGCGGGAAGATCAACCGCTA
ACCGTTGTCGGCATCGACCGCCCGACGATTGACCGCGACGTGAAGGCCATCGGCCGGCGCGACTTCGTAG
TGATCGACGGAGCGCCCCAGGCGGCGGACTTGGCTGTGTCCGCGATCAAGGCAGCCGACTTCGTGCTGAT
TCCGGTGCAGCCAAGCCCTTACGACATATGGGCCACCGCCGACCTGGTGGAGCTGGTTAAGCAGCGCATT
GAGGTCACGGATGGAAGGCTACAAGCGGCCTTTGTCGTGTCGCGGGCGATCAAAGGCACGCGCATCGGCG
GTGAGGTTGCCGAGGCGCTGGCCGGGTACGAGCTGCCCATTCTTGAGTCCCGTATCACGCAGCGCGTGAG
CTACCCAGGCACTGCCGCCGCCGGCACAACCGTTCTTGAATCAGAACCCGAGGGCGACGCTGCCCGCGAG
GTCCAGGCGCTGGCCGCTGAAATTAAATCAAAACTCATTTGAGTTAATGAGGTAAAGAGAAAATGAGCAA
AAGCACAAACACGCTAAGTGCCGGCCGTCCGAGCGCACGCAGCAGCAAGGCTGCAACGTTGGCCAGCCTG
GCAGACACGCCAGCCATGAAGCGGGTCAACTTTCAGTTGCCGGCGGAGGATCACACCAAGCTGAAGATGT
ACGCGGTACGCCAAGGCAAGACCATTACCGAGCTGCTATCTGAATAGATCGCGCAGCTACCAGAGTAAAT
GAGCAAATGAATAAATGAGTAGATGAATTTTAGCGGCTAAAGGAGGCGGCATGGAAAATCAAGAACAACC
AGGCACCGACGCCGTGGAATGCCCCATGTGTGGAGGAACGGGCGGTTGGCCAGGCGTAAGCGGCTGGGTT
GTCTGCCGGCCCTGCAATGGCACTGGAACCCCCAAGCCCGAGGAATCGGCGTGACGGTCGCAAACCATCC
GGCCCGGTACAAATCGGCGCGGCGCTGGGTGATGACCTGGTGGAGAAGTTGAAGGCCGCGCAGGCCGCCC
AGCGGCAACGCATCGAGGCAGAAGCACGCCCCGGTGAATCGTGGCAAGCGGCCGCTGATCGAATCCGCAA
AGAATCCCGGCAACCGCCGGCAGCCGGTGCGCCGTCGATTAGGAAGCCGCCCAAGGGCGACGAGCAACCA
GATTTTTTCGTTCCGATGCTCTATGACGTGGGCACCCGCGATAGTCGCAGCATCATGGACGTGGCCGTTT
TCCGTCTGTCGAAGCGTGACCGACGAGCTGGCGAGGTGATCCGCTACGAGCTTCCAGACGGGCACGTAGA
GGTTTCCGCAGGGCCGGCCGGCATGGCCAGTGTGTGGGATTACGACCTGGTACTGATGGCGGTTTCCCAT
CTAACCGAATCCATGAACCGATACCGGGAAGGGAAGGGAGACAAGCCCGGCCGCGTGTTCCGTCCACACG
TTGCGGACGTACTCAAGTTCTGCCGGCGAGCCGATGGCGGAAAGCAGAAAGACGACCTGGTAGAAACCTG
CATTCGGTTAAACACCACGCACGTTGCCATGCAGCGTACGAAGAAGGCCAAGAACGGCCGCCTGGTGACG
GTATCCGAGGGTGAAGCCTTGATTAGCCGCTACAAGATCGTAAAGAGCGAAACCGGGCGGCCGGAGTACA
TCGAGATCGAGCTAGCTGATTGGATGTACCGCGAGATCACAGAAGGCAAGAACCCGGACGTGCTGACGGT
TCACCCCGATTACTTTTTGATCGATCCCGGCATCGGCCGTTTTCTCTACCGCCTGGCACGCCGCGCCGCA
GGCAAGGCAGAAGCCAGATGGTTGTTCAAGACGATCTACGAACGCAGTGGCAGCGCCGGAGAGTTCAAGA
AGTTCTGTTTCACCGTGCGCAAGCTGATCGGGTCAAATGACCTGCCGGAGTACGATTTGAAGGAGGAGGC
GGGGCAGGCTGGCCCGATCCTAGTCATGCGCTACCGCAACCTGATCGAGGGCGAAGCATCCGCCGGTTCC
TAATGTACGGAGCAGATGCTAGGGCAAATTGCCCTAGCAGGGGAAAAAGGTCGAAAAGGACTCTTTCCTG
TGGATAGCACGTACATTGGGAACCCAAAGCCGTACATTGGGAACCGGAACCCGTACATTGGGAACCCAAA
GCCGTACATTGGGAACCGGTCACACATGTAAGTGACTGATATAAAAGAGAAAAAAGGCGATTTTTCCGCC
TAAAACTCTTTAAAACTTATTAAAACTCTTAAAACCCGCCTGGCCTGTGCATAACTGTCTGGCCAGCGCA
CAGCCGAAGAGCTGCAAAAAGCGCCTACCCTTCGGTCGCTGCGCTCCCTACGCCCCGCCGCTTCGCGTCG
GCCTATCGCGGCCGCTGGCCGCTCAAAAATGGCTGGCCTACGGCCAGGCAATCTACCAGGGCGCGGACAA
GCCGCGCCGTCGCCACTCGACCGCCGGCGCCCACATCAAGGCACCCTGCCTCGCGCGTTTCGGTGATGAC
GGTGAAAACCTCTGACACATGCAGCTCCCGGTGACGGTCACAGCTTGTCTGTAAGCGGATGCCGGGAGCA
GACAAGCCCGTCAGGGCGCGTCAGCGGGTGTTGGCGGGTGTCGGGGCGCAGCCATGACCCAGTCACGTAG
CGATAGCGGAGTGTATACTGGCTTAACTATGCGGCATCAGAGCAGATTGTACTGAGAGTGCACCATATGC
GGTGTGAAATACCGCACAGATGCGTAAGGAGAAAATACCGCATCAGGCGCTCTTCCGCTTCCTCGCTCAC
TGACTCGCTGCGCTCGGTCGTTCGGCTGCGGCGAGCGGTATCAGCTCACTCAAAGGCGGTAATACGGTTA
TCCACAGAATCAGGGGATAACGCAGGAAAGAACATGTGAGCAAAAGGCCAGCAAAAGGCCAGGAACCGTA
AAAAGGCCGCGTTGCTGGCGTTTTTCCATAGGCTCCGCCCCCCTGACGAGCATCACAAAAATCGACGCTC
AAGTCAGAGGTGGCGAAACCCGACAGGACTATAAAGATACCAGGCGTTTCCCCCTGGAAGCTCCCTCGTG
CGCTCTCCTGTTCCGACCCTGCCGCTTACCGGATACCTGTCCGCCTTTCTCCCTTCGGGAAGCGTGGCGC
TTTCTCATAGCTCACGCTGTAGGTATCTCAGTTCGGTGTAGGTCGTTCGCTCCAAGCTGGGCTGTGTGCA
CGAACCCCCCGTTCAGCCCGACCGCTGCGCCTTATCCGGTAACTATCGTCTTGAGTCCAACCCGGTAAGA
CACGACTTATCGCCACTGGCAGCAGCCACTGGTAACAGGATTAGCAGAGCGAGGTATGTAGGCGGTGCTA
CAGAGTTCTTGAAGTGGTGGCCTAACTACGGCTACACTAGAAGGACAGTATTTGGTATCTGCGCTCTGCT
GAAGCCAGTTACCTTCGGAAAAAGAGTTGGTAGCTCTTGATCCGGCAAACAAACCACCGCTGGTAGCGGT
GGTTTTTTTGTTTGCAAGCAGCAGATTACGCGCAGAAAAAAAGGATCTCAAGAAGATCCTTTGATCTTTT
CTACGGGGTCTGACGCTCAGTGGAACGAAAACTCACGTTAAGGGATTTTGGTCATGCATTCTAGGTGATT
AGAAAAACTCATCGAGCATCAAATGAAACTGCAATTTATTCATATCAGGATTATCAATACCATATTTTTG
AAAAAGCCGTTTCTGTAATGAAGGAGAAAACTCACCGAGGCAGTTCCATAGGATGGCAAGATCCTGGTAT
CGGTCTGCGATTCCGACTCGTCCAACATCAATACAACCTATTAATTTCCCCTCGTCAAAAATAAGGTTAT
CAAGTGAGAAATCACCATGAGTGACGACTGAATCCGGTGAGAATGGCAAAAGTTTATGCATTTCTTTCCA
GACTTGTTCAACAGGCCAGCCATTACGCTCGTCATCAAAATCACTCGCATCAACCAAACCGTTATTCATT
CGTGATTGCGCCTGAGCGAGTCGAAATACGCGATCGCTGTTAAAAGGACAATTACAAACAGGAATCGAAT
GCAACCGGCGCAGGAACACTGCCAGCGCATCAACAATATTTTCACCTGAATCAGGATATTCTTCTAATAC
CTGGAATGCTGTTTTCCCTGGGATCGCAGTGGTGAGTAACCATGCATCATCAGGAGTACGGATAAAATGC
TTGATGGTCGGAAGAGGCATAAATTCCGTCAGCCAGTTTAGTCTGACCATCTCATCTGTAACATCATTGG
CAACGCTACCTTTGCCATGTTTCAGAAACAACTCTGGCGCATCGGGCTTCCCATACAATCGGTAGATTGT
CGCACCTGATTGCCCGACATTATCGCGAGCCCATTTATACCCATATAAATCAGCATCCATGTTGGAATTT
AATCGCGGCCTTGAGCAAGACGTTTCCCGTTGAATATGGCTCATAACAGAACTTATTATTTCCTTCCTCT
TTTCTACAGTATTTAAAGATACCCCAAGAAGCTAATTATAACAAGACGAACTCCAATTCACTGTTCCTTG
CATTCTAAAACCTTAAATACCAGAAAACAGCTTTTTCAAAGTTGTTTTCAAAGTTGGCGTATAACATAGT
ATCGACGGAGCCGATTTTGAAACCGCGGTGATCACAGGCAGCAACGCTCTGTCATCGTTACAATCAACAT
GCTACCCTCCGCGAGATCATCCGTGTTTCAAACCCGGCAGCTTAGTTGCCGTTCTTCCGAATAGCATCGG
TAACATGAGCAAAGTCTGCCGCCTTACAACGGCTCTCCCGCTGACGCCGTCCCGGACTGATGGGCTGCCT
GTATCGAGTGGTGATTTTGTGCCGAGCTGCCGGTCGGGGAGCTGTTGGCTGGCTGGTGGCAGGATATATT
GTGGTGTAAACATAACGAATTCGTCTCA
