Features (pLannotate 1.2.2; 16 found; start..end, strand, type, name):
    616..960     +  promoter       CaMV 35S promoter: strong constitutive promoter from cauliflower mosaic virus
    913..959     +  promoter       minimal CaMV 35S promoter: minimal 35S promoter from cauliflower mosaic virus
    992..1017    +  misc_feature   TMV Ω (fragment): translational enhancer from the tobacco mosaic virus 5'-leader sequence (Gallie et al., 1988)
   1034..4717    +  CDS            LbCpf1: CRISPR-associated protein from Lachnospiraceae bacterium ND2006 (Zetsche et al., 2015)
   4718..4765    +  CDS            nucleoplasmin NLS: bipartite nuclear localization signal from nucleoplasmin
   4837..4996    +  polyA_signal   CaMV poly(A) signal (fragment): cauliflower mosaic virus polyadenylation signal
   5022..5046    +  misc_feature   RB T-DNA repeat: right border repeat from nopaline C58 T-DNA
   5386..5787    +  CDS            Y4CG_SINFN (fragment): Protein inferred from homology: Swiss-Prot protein existence level 3. From Sinorhizobium fredii (strain NBRC 101917 / NGR234).
   6347..6976    +  CDS            pVS1 StaA: stability protein from the Pseudomonas plasmid pVS1 (Heeb et al., 2000)
   7405..8478    +  CDS            pVS1 RepA: replication protein from the Pseudomonas plasmid pVS1 (Heeb et al., 2000)
   8544..8738    +  rep_origin     pVS1 oriV: origin of replication for the Pseudomonas plasmid pVS1 (Heeb et al., 2000)
   8941..8980    +  CDS            rop (fragment): Rop protein, which maintains plasmids at low copy number; rop
   9082..9222    +  misc_feature   bom: basis of mobility region from pBR322
   9408..9996    -  rep_origin     ori: high-copy-number ColE1/pMB1/pBR322/pUC origin of replication
  10084..10899   -  CDS            KanR: aminoglycoside phosphotransferase; aph(3')-Ia; confers resistance to kanamycin in bacteria or G418 (Geneticin®) in eukaryotes
  11332..11356   +  misc_feature   LB T-DNA repeat: left border repeat from nopaline C58 T-DNA
>Addgene plasmid #160611 | pDGB3 alpha1 P35S:LbCas12a:T35S (GB1441) | addgene full sequence | sequence record 322029 | Addgene NGS Result
GGAGACTAGAGCCAAGCTGATCTCCTTTGCCCCGGAGATCACCATGGACGACTTTCTCTATCTCTACGAT
CTAGGAAGAAAGTTCGACGGAGAAGGTGACGATACCATGTTCACCACCGATAATGAGAAGATTAGCCTCT
TCAATTTCAGAAAGAATGCTGACCCACAGATGGTTAGAGAGGCCTACGCGGCAGGTCTGATCAAGACGAT
CTACCCGAGTAATAATCTCCAGGAGATCAAATACCTTCCCAAGAAGGTTAAAGATGCAGTCAAAAGATTC
AGGACTAACTGCATCAAGAACACAGAGAAAGATATATTTCTCAAGATCAGAAGTACTATTCCAGTATGGA
CGATTCAAGGCTTGCTTCATAAACCAAGGCAAGTAATAGAGATTGGAGTCTCTAAGAAAGTAGTTCCTAC
TGAATCAAAGGCCATGGAGTCAAAAATTCAGATCGAGGATCTAACAGAACTCGCCGTGAAGACTGGCGAA
CAGTTCATACAGAGTCTTTTACGACTCAATGACAAGAAGAAAATCTTCGTCAACATGGTGGAGCACGACA
CTCTCGTCTACTCCAAGAATATCAAAGATACAGTCTCAGAAGACCAAAGGGCTATTGAGACTTTTCAACA
AAGGGTAATATCGGGAAACCTCCTCGGATTCCATTGCCCAGCTATCTGTCACTTCATCAAAAGGACAGTA
GAAAAGGAAGGTGGCACCTACAAATGCCATCATTGCGATAAAGGAAAGGCTATCGTTCAAGATGCCCCTG
CCGACAGTGGTCCCAAAGATGGACCCCCACCCACGAGGAGCATCGTGGAAAAAGAAGACGTTCCAACCAC
GTCTTCAAAGCAAGTGGATTGATGTGATATCTCCACTGACGTAAGGGATGACGCACAATCCCACTATCCT
TCGCAAGACCCTTCCTCTATATAAGGAAGTTCATTTCATTTGGAGAGGACTCCGGTATTTTTACAACAAT
TACCACAACAAAACAAACAACAAACAACATTACAATTTACTATTCTAGTCGAAATGAGCAAGCTGGAGAA
GTTTACAAACTGCTACTCCCTGTCTAAGACCCTGAGGTTCAAGGCCATCCCTGTGGGCAAGACCCAGGAG
AACATCGACAATAAGCGGCTGCTGGTGGAGGACGAGAAGAGAGCCGAGGATTATAAGGGCGTGAAGAAGC
TGCTGGATCGCTACTATCTGTCTTTTATCAACGACGTGCTGCACAGCATCAAGCTGAAGAATCTGAACAA
TTACATCAGCCTGTTCCGGAAGAAAACCAGAACCGAGAAGGAGAATAAGGAGCTGGAGAACCTGGAGATC
AATCTGCGGAAGGAGATCGCCAAGGCCTTCAAGGGCAACGAGGGCTACAAGTCCCTGTTTAAGAAGGATA
TCATCGAGACAATCCTGCCAGAGTTCCTGGACGATAAGGACGAGATCGCCCTGGTGAACAGCTTCAATGG
CTTTACCACAGCCTTCACCGGCTTCTTTGATAACAGAGAGAATATGTTTTCCGAGGAGGCCAAGAGCACA
TCCATCGCCTTCAGGTGTATCAACGAGAATCTGACCCGCTACATCTCTAATATGGACATCTTCGAGAAGG
TGGACGCCATCTTTGATAAGCACGAGGTGCAGGAGATCAAGGAGAAGATCCTGAACAGCGACTATGATGT
GGAGGATTTCTTTGAGGGCGAGTTCTTTAACTTTGTGCTGACACAGGAGGGCATCGACGTGTATAACGCC
ATCATCGGCGGCTTCGTGACCGAGAGCGGCGAGAAGATCAAGGGCCTGAACGAGTACATCAACCTGTATA
ATCAGAAAACCAAGCAGAAGCTGCCTAAGTTTAAGCCACTGTATAAGCAGGTGCTGAGCGATCGGGAGTC
TCTGAGCTTCTACGGCGAGGGCTATACATCCGATGAGGAGGTGCTGGAGGTGTTTAGAAACACCCTGAAC
AAGAACAGCGAGATCTTCAGCTCCATCAAGAAGCTGGAGAAGCTGTTCAAGAATTTTGACGAGTACTCTA
GCGCCGGCATCTTTGTGAAGAACGGCCCCGCCATCAGCACAATCTCCAAGGATATCTTCGGCGAGTGGAA
CGTGATCCGGGACAAGTGGAATGCCGAGTATGACGATATCCACCTGAAGAAGAAGGCCGTGGTGACCGAG
AAGTACGAGGACGATCGGAGAAAGTCCTTCAAGAAGATCGGCTCCTTTTCTCTGGAGCAGCTGCAGGAGT
ACGCCGACGCCGATCTGTCTGTGGTGGAGAAGCTGAAGGAGATCATCATCCAGAAGGTGGATGAGATCTA
CAAGGTGTATGGCTCCTCTGAGAAGCTGTTCGACGCCGATTTTGTGCTGGAGAAGAGCCTGAAGAAGAAC
GACGCCGTGGTGGCCATCATGAAGGACCTGCTGGATTCTGTGAAGAGCTTCGAGAATTACATCAAGGCCT
TCTTTGGCGAGGGCAAGGAGACAAACAGGGACGAGTCCTTCTATGGCGATTTTGTGCTGGCCTACGACAT
CCTGCTGAAGGTGGACCACATCTACGATGCCATCCGCAATTATGTGACCCAGAAGCCCTACTCTAAGGAT
AAGTTCAAGCTGTATTTTCAGAACCCTCAGTTCATGGGCGGCTGGGACAAGGATAAGGAGACAGACTATC
GGGCCACCATCCTGAGATACGGCTCCAAGTACTATCTGGCCATCATGGATAAGAAGTACGCCAAGTGCCT
GCAGAAGATCGACAAGGACGATGTGAACGGCAATTACGAGAAGATCAACTATAAGCTGCTGCCCGGCCCT
AATAAGATGCTGCCAAAGGTGTTCTTTTCTAAGAAGTGGATGGCCTACTATAACCCCAGCGAGGACATCC
AGAAGATCTACAAGAATGGCACATTCAAGAAGGGCGATATGTTTAACCTGAATGACTGTCACAAGCTGAT
CGACTTCTTTAAGGATAGCATCTCCCGGTATCCAAAGTGGTCCAATGCCTACGATTTCAACTTTTCTGAG
ACAGAGAAGTATAAGGACATCGCCGGCTTTTACAGAGAGGTGGAGGAGCAGGGCTATAAGGTGAGCTTCG
AGTCTGCCAGCAAGAAGGAGGTGGATAAGCTGGTGGAGGAGGGCAAGCTGTATATGTTCCAGATCTATAA
CAAGGACTTTTCCGATAAGTCTCACGGCACACCCAATCTGCACACCATGTACTTCAAGCTGCTGTTTGAC
GAGAACAATCACGGACAGATCAGGCTGAGCGGAGGAGCAGAGCTGTTCATGAGGCGCGCCTCCCTGAAGA
AGGAGGAGCTGGTGGTGCACCCAGCCAACTCCCCTATCGCCAACAAGAATCCAGATAATCCCAAGAAAAC
CACAACCCTGTCCTACGACGTGTATAAGGATAAGAGGTTTTCTGAGGACCAGTACGAGCTGCACATCCCA
ATCGCCATCAATAAGTGCCCCAAGAACATCTTCAAGATCAATACAGAGGTGCGCGTGCTGCTGAAGCACG
ACGATAACCCCTATGTGATCGGCATCGATAGGGGCGAGCGCAATCTGCTGTATATCGTGGTGGTGGACGG
CAAGGGCAACATCGTGGAGCAGTATTCCCTGAACGAGATCATCAACAACTTCAACGGCATCAGGATCAAG
ACAGATTACCACTCTCTGCTGGACAAGAAGGAGAAGGAGAGGTTCGAGGCCCGCCAGAACTGGACCTCCA
TCGAGAATATCAAGGAGCTGAAGGCCGGCTATATCTCTCAGGTGGTGCACAAGATCTGCGAGCTGGTGGA
GAAGTACGATGCCGTGATCGCCCTGGAGGACCTGAACTCTGGCTTTAAGAATAGCCGCGTGAAGGTGGAG
AAGCAGGTGTATCAGAAGTTCGAGAAGATGCTGATCGATAAGCTGAACTACATGGTGGACAAGAAGTCTA
ATCCTTGTGCAACAGGCGGCGCCCTGAAGGGCTATCAGATCACCAATAAGTTCGAGAGCTTTAAGTCCAT
GTCTACCCAGAACGGCTTCATCTTTTACATCCCTGCCTGGCTGACATCCAAGATCGATCCATCTACCGGC
TTTGTGAACCTGCTGAAAACCAAGTATACCAGCATCGCCGATTCCAAGAAGTTCATCAGCTCCTTTGACA
GGATCATGTACGTGCCCGAGGAGGATCTGTTCGAGTTTGCCCTGGACTATAAGAACTTCTCTCGCACAGA
CGCCGATTACATCAAGAAGTGGAAGCTGTACTCCTACGGCAACCGGATCAGAATCTTCCGGAATCCTAAG
AAGAACAACGTGTTCGACTGGGAGGAGGTGTGCCTGACCAGCGCCTATAAGGAGCTGTTCAACAAGTACG
GCATCAATTATCAGCAGGGCGATATCAGAGCCCTGCTGTGCGAGCAGTCCGACAAGGCCTTCTACTCTAG
CTTTATGGCCCTGATGAGCCTGATGCTGCAGATGCGGAACAGCATCACAGGCCGCACCGACGTGGATTTT
CTGATCAGCCCTGTGAAGAACTCCGACGGCATCTTCTACGATAGCCGGAACTATGAGGCCCAGGAGAATG
CCATCCTGCCAAAGAACGCCGACGCCAATGGCGCCTATAACATCGCCAGAAAGGTGCTGTGGGCCATCGG
CCAGTTCAAGAAGGCCGAGGACGAGAAGCTGGATAAGGTGAAGATCGCCATCTCTAACAAGGAGTGGCTG
GAGTACGCCCAGACCAGCGTGAAGCACAAAAGGCCGGCGGCCACGAAAAAGGCCGGCCAGGCAAAAAAGA
AAAAGTAGTGAGCTTCGGCCATGCTAGAGTCCGCAAAAATCACCAGTCTCTCTCTACAAATCTATCTCTC
TCTATTTTTCTCCAGAATAATGTGTGAGTAGTTCCCAGATAAGGGAATTAGGGTTCTTATAGGGTTTCGC
TCATGTGTTGAGCATATAAGAAACCCTTAGTATGTATTTGTATTTGTAAAATACTTCTATCAATAAAATT
TCTAATTCCTAAAACCAAAATCCAGTGACCTCGCTGTCATGAGACGAATTCTGACAGGATATATTGGCGG
GTAAACCTAAGAGAAAAGAGCGTTTATTAGAATAATCGGATATTTAAAAGGGCGTGAAAAGGTTTATCCG
TTCGTCCATTTGTATGTGCATGCCAACCACAGGGTTCCCCTCGGGATCAAAGTACTTTGATCCAACCCCT
CCGCTGCTATAGTGCAGTCGGCTTCTGACGTTCAGTGCAGCCGTCATCTGAAAACGACATGTCGCACAAG
TCCTAAGTTACGCGACAGGCTGCCGCCCTGCCCTTTTCCTGGCGTTTTCTTGTCGCGTGTTTTAGTCGCA
TAAAGTAGAATACTTGCGACTAGAACCGGAGACATTACGCCATGAACAAGAGCGCCGCCGCTGGCCTGCT
GGGCTATGCCCGCGTCAGCACCGACGACCAGGACTTGACCAACCAACGGGCCGAACTGCACGCGGCCGGC
TGCACCAAGCTGTTTTCCGAGAAGATCACCGGCACCAGGCGCGACCGCCCGGAGCTGGCCAGGATGCTTG
ACCACCTACGCCCTGGCGACGTTGTGACAGTGACCAGGCTAGACCGCCTGGCCCGCAGCACCCGCGACCT
ACTGGACATTGCCGAGCGCATCCAGGAGGCCGGCGCGGGCCTGCGTAGCCTGGCAGAGCCGTGGGCCGAC
ACCACCACGCCGGCCGGCCGCATGGTGTTGACCGTGTTCGCCGGCATTGCCGAGTTCGAGCGTTCCCTAA
TCATCGACCGCACCCGGAGCGGGCGCGAGGCCGCCAAGGCCCGAGGCGTGAAGTTTGGCCCCCGCCCTAC
CCTCACCCCGGCACAGATCGCGCACGCCCGCGAGCTGATCGACCAGGAAGGCCGCACCGTGAAAGAGGCG
GCTGCACTGCTTGGCGTGCATCGCTCGACCCTGTACCGCGCACTTGAGCGCAGCGAGGAAGTGACGCCCA
CCGAGGCCAGGCGGCGCGGTGCCTTCCGTGAGGACGCATTGACCGAGGCCGACGCCCTGGCGGCCGCCGA
GAATGAACGCCAAGAGGAACAAGCATGAAACCGCACCAGGACGGCCAGGACGAACCGTTTTTCATTACCG
AAGAGATCGAGGCGGAGATGATCGCGGCCGGGTACGTGTTCGAGCCGCCCGCGCACCTCTCAACCGTGCG
GCTGCATGAAATCCTGGCCGGTTTGTCTGATGCCAAGCTGGCGGCCTGGCCGGCCAGCTTGGCCGCTGAA
GAAACCGAGCGCCGCCGTCTAAAAAGGTGATGTGTATTTGAGTAAAACAGCTTGCGTCATGCGGTCGCTG
CGTATATGATGCGATGAGTAAATAAACAAATACGCAAGGGGAACGCATGAAGGTTATCGCTGTACTTAAC
CAGAAAGGCGGGTCAGGCAAGACGACCATCGCAACCCATCTAGCCCGCGCCCTGCAACTCGCCGGGGCCG
ATGTTCTGTTAGTCGATTCCGATCCCCAGGGCAGTGCCCGCGATTGGGCGGCCGTGCGGGAAGATCAACC
GCTAACCGTTGTCGGCATCGACCGCCCGACGATTGACCGCGACGTGAAGGCCATCGGCCGGCGCGACTTC
GTAGTGATCGACGGAGCGCCCCAGGCGGCGGACTTGGCTGTGTCCGCGATCAAGGCAGCCGACTTCGTGC
TGATTCCGGTGCAGCCAAGCCCTTACGACATATGGGCCACCGCCGACCTGGTGGAGCTGGTTAAGCAGCG
CATTGAGGTCACGGATGGAAGGCTACAAGCGGCCTTTGTCGTGTCGCGGGCGATCAAAGGCACGCGCATC
GGCGGTGAGGTTGCCGAGGCGCTGGCCGGGTACGAGCTGCCCATTCTTGAGTCCCGTATCACGCAGCGCG
TGAGCTACCCAGGCACTGCCGCCGCCGGCACAACCGTTCTTGAATCAGAACCCGAGGGCGACGCTGCCCG
CGAGGTCCAGGCGCTGGCCGCTGAAATTAAATCAAAACTCATTTGAGTTAATGAGGTAAAGAGAAAATGA
GCAAAAGCACAAACACGCTAAGTGCCGGCCGTCCGAGCGCACGCAGCAGCAAGGCTGCAACGTTGGCCAG
CCTGGCAGACACGCCAGCCATGAAGCGGGTCAACTTTCAGTTGCCGGCGGAGGATCACACCAAGCTGAAG
ATGTACGCGGTACGCCAAGGCAAGACCATTACCGAGCTGCTATCTGAATACATCGCGCAGCTACCAGAGT
AAATGAGCAAATGAATAAATGAGTAGATGAATTTTAGCGGCTAAAGGAGGCGGCATGGAAAATCAAGAAC
AACCAGGCACCGACGCCGTGGAATGCCCCATGTGTGGAGGAACGGGCGGTTGGCCAGGCGTAAGCGGCTG
GGTTGCCTGCCGGCCCTGCAATGGCACTGGAACCCCCAAGCCCGAGGAATCGGCGTGAGCGGTCGCAAAC
CATCCGGCCCGGTACAAATCGGCGCGGCGCTGGGTGATGACCTGGTGGAGAAGTTGAAGGCCGCGCAGGC
CGCCCAGCGGCAACGCATCGAGGCAGAAGCACGCCCCGGTGAATCGTGGCAAGCGGCCGCTGATCGAATC
CGCAAAGAATCCCGGCAACCGCCGGCAGCCGGTGCGCCGTCGATTAGGAAGCCGCCCAAGGGCGACGAGC
AACCAGATTTTTTCGTTCCGATGCTCTATGACGTGGGCACCCGCGATAGTCGCAGCATCATGGACGTGGC
CGTTTTCCGTCTGTCGAAGCGTGACCGACGAGCTGGCGAGGTGATCCGCTACGAGCTTCCAGACGGGCAC
GTAGAGGTTTCCGCAGGGCCGGCCGGCATGGCCAGTGTGTGGGATTACGACCTGGTACTGATGGCGGTTT
CCCATCTAACCGAATCCATGAACCGATACCGGGAAGGGAAGGGAGACAAGCCCGGCCGCGTGTTCCGTCC
ACACGTTGCGGACGTACTCAAGTTCTGCCGGCGAGCCGATGGCGGAAAGCAGAAAGACGACCTGGTAGAA
ACCTGCATTCGGTTAAACACCACGCACGTTGCCATGCAGCGTACGAAGAAGGCCAAGAACGGCCGCCTGG
TGACGGTATCCGAGGGTGAAGCCTTGATTAGCCGCTACAAGATCGTAAAGAGCGAAACCGGGCGGCCGGA
GTACATCGAGATCGAGCTAGCTGATTGGATGTACCGCGAGATCACAGAAGGCAAGAACCCGGACGTGCTG
ACGGTTCACCCCGATTACTTTTTGATCGATCCCGGCATCGGCCGTTTTCTCTACCGCCTGGCACGCCGCG
CCGCAGGCAAGGCAGAAGCCAGATGGTTGTTCAAGACGATCTACGAACGCAGTGGCAGCGCCGGAGAGTT
CAAGAAGTTCTGTTTCACCGTGCGCAAGCTGATCGGGTCAAATGACCTGCCGGAGTACGATTTGAAGGAG
GAGGCGGGGCAGGCTGGCCCGATCCTAGTCATGCGCTACCGCAACCTGATCGAGGGCGAAGCATCCGCCG
GTTCCTAATGTACGGAGCAGATGCTAGGGCAAATTGCCCTAGCAGGGGAAAAAGGTCGAAAAGGACTCTT
TCCTGTGGATAGCACGTACATTGGGAACCCAAAGCCGTACATTGGGAACCGGAACCCGTACATTGGGAAC
CCAAAGCCGTACATTGGGAACCGGTCACACATGTAAGTGACTGATATAAAAGAGAAAAAAGGCGATTTTT
CCGCCTAAAACTCTTTAAAACTTATTAAAACTCTTAAAACCCGCCTGGCCTGTGCATAACTGTCTGGCCA
GCGCACAGCCGAAGAGCTGCAAAAAGCGCCTACCCTTCGGTCGCTGCGCTCCCTACGCCCCGCCGCTTCG
CGTCGGCCTATCGCGGCCGCTGGCCGCTCAAAAATGGCTGGCCTACGGCCAGGCAATCTACCAGGGCGCG
GACAAGCCGCGCCGTCGCCACTCGACCGCCGGCGCCCACATCAAGGCACCCTGCCTCGCGCGTTTCGGTG
ATGACGGTGAAAACCTCTGACACATGCAGCTCCCGGTGACGGTCACAGCTTGTCTGTAAGCGGATGCCGG
GAGCAGACAAGCCCGTCAGGGCGCGTCAGCGGGTGTTGGCGGGTGTCGGGGCGCAGCCATGACCCAGTCA
CGTAGCGATAGCGGAGTGTATACTGGCTTAACTATGCGGCATCAGAGCAGATTGTACTGAGAGTGCACCA
TATGCGGTGTGAAATACCGCACAGATGCGTAAGGAGAAAATACCGCATCAGGCGCTCTTCCGCTTCCTCG
CTCACTGACTCGCTGCGCTCGGTCGTTCGGCTGCGGCGAGCGGTATCAGCTCACTCAAAGGCGGTAATAC
GGTTATCCACAGAATCAGGGGATAACGCAGGAAAGAACATGTGAGCAAAAGGCCAGCAAAAGGCCAGGAA
CCGTAAAAAGGCCGCGTTGCTGGCGTTTTTCCATAGGCTCCGCCCCCCTGACGAGCATCACAAAAATCGA
CGCTCAAGTCAGAGGTGGCGAAACCCGACAGGACTATAAAGATACCAGGCGTTTCCCCCTGGAAGCTCCC
TCGTGCGCTCTCCTGTTCCGACCCTGCCGCTTACCGGATACCTGTCCGCCTTTCTCCCTTCGGGAAGCGT
GGCGCTTTCTCATAGCTCACGCTGTAGGTATCTCAGTTCGGTGTAGGTCGTTCGCTCCAAGCTGGGCTGT
GTGCACGAACCCCCCGTTCAGCCCGACCGCTGCGCCTTATCCGGTAACTATCGTCTTGAGTCCAACCCGG
TAAGACACGACTTATCGCCACTGGCAGCAGCCACTGGTAACAGGATTAGCAGAGCGAGGTATGTAGGCGG
TGCTACAGAGTTCTTGAAGTGGTGGCCTAACTACGGCTACACTAGAAGGACAGTATTTGGTATCTGCGCT
CTGCTGAAGCCAGTTACCTTCGGAAAAAGAGTTGGTAGCTCTTGATCCGGCAAACAAACCACCGCTGGTA
GCGGTGGTTTTTTTGTTTGCAAGCAGCAGATTACGCGCAGAAAAAAAGGATCTCAAGAAGATCCTTTGAT
CTTTTCTACGGGGTCTGACGCTCAGTGGAACGAAAACTCACGTTAAGGGATTTTGGTCATGCATTCTAGG
TGATTAGAAAAACTCATCGAGCATCAAATGAAACTGCAATTTATTCATATCAGGATTATCAATACCATAT
TTTTGAAAAAGCCGTTTCTGTAATGAAGGAGAAAACTCACCGAGGCAGTTCCATAGGATGGCAAGATCCT
GGTATCGGTCTGCGATTCCGACTCGTCCAACATCAATACAACCTATTAATTTCCCCTCGTCAAAAATAAG
GTTATCAAGTGAGAAATCACCATGAGTGACGACTGAATCCGGTGAGAATGGCAAAAGTTTATGCATTTCT
TTCCAGACTTGTTCAACAGGCCAGCCATTACGCTCGTCATCAAAATCACTCGCATCAACCAAACCGTTAT
TCATTCGTGATTGCGCCTGAGCGAGTCGAAATACGCGATCGCTGTTAAAAGGACAATTACAAACAGGAAT
CGAATGCAACCGGCGCAGGAACACTGCCAGCGCATCAACAATATTTTCACCTGAATCAGGATATTCTTCT
AATACCTGGAATGCTGTTTTCCCTGGGATCGCAGTGGTGAGTAACCATGCATCATCAGGAGTACGGATAA
AATGCTTGATGGTCGGAAGAGGCATAAATTCCGTCAGCCAGTTTAGTCTGACCATCTCATCTGTAACATC
ATTGGCAACGCTACCTTTGCCATGTTTCAGAAACAACTCTGGCGCATCGGGCTTCCCATACAATCGGTAG
ATTGTCGCACCTGATTGCCCGACATTATCGCGAGCCCATTTATACCCATATAAATCAGCATCCATGTTGG
AATTTAATCGCGGCCTTGAGCAAGACGTTTCCCGTTGAATATGGCTCATAACAGAACTTATTATTTCCTT
CCTCTTTTCTACAGTATTTAAAGATACCCCAAGAAGCTAATTATAACAAGACGAACTCCAATTCACTGTT
CCTTGCATTCTAAAACCTTAAATACCAGAAAACAGCTTTTTCAAAGTTGTTTTCAAAGTTGGCGTATAAC
ATAGTATCGACGGAGCCGATTTTGAAACCGCGGTGATCACAGGCAGCAACGCTCTGTCATCGTTACAATC
AACATGCTACCCTCCGCGAGATCATCCGTGTTTCAAACCCGGCAGCTTAGTTGCCGTTCTTCCGAATAGC
ATCGGTAACATGAGCAAAGTCTGCCGCCTTACAACGGCTCTCCCGCTGACGCCGTCCCGGACTGATGGGC
TGCCTGTATCGAGTGGTGATTTTGTGCCGAGCTGCCGGTCGGGGAGCTGTTGGCTGGCTGGTGGCAGGAT
ATATTGTGGTGTAAACATAACGAATTCGTCTCA
